>Addgene plasmid #62812 | pPBC-G6s | depositor full sequence | sequence record 123114 | pPBC-G6s sequence 6998 bps
ACTCTTCCTTTTTCAATATTATTGAAGCATTTATCAGGGTTATTGTCTCATGAGCGGATACATATTTGAA
TGTATTTAGAAAAATAAACAAATAGGGGTTCCGCGCACATTTCCCCGAAAAGTGCCACCTGACGTCTAAG
AAACCATTATTATCATGACATTAACCTATAAAAATAGGCGTATCACGAGGCCCTTTCGTCTCGCGCGTTT
CGGTGATGACGGTGAAAACCTCTGACACATGCAGCTCCCGGAGACGGTCACAGCTTGTCTGTAAGCGGAT
GCCGGGAGCAGACAAGCCCGTCAGGGCGCGTCAGCGGGTGTTGGCGGGTGTCGGGGCTGGCTTAACTATG
CGGCATCAGAGCAGATTGTACTGAGAGTGCACCATATGGACATATTGTCGTTAGAACGCGGCTACAATTA
ATACATAACCTTATGTATCATACACATACGATTTAGGTGACACTATAGAACTCGACCTCGAGGCTGGCAC
GACAGGTTTCCCGACTGGAAAGCGGGCAGTGAGCGCAACGCAATTAATGTGAGTTAGCTCACTCATTAGG
CACCCCAGGCTTTACACTTTATGCTTCCGGCTCGTATGTTGTGTGGAATTGTGAGCGGATAACAATTTCA
CACAGGAAACAGCTATGACCATGATTACGCCAAGCTCGAAATTAACCCTCACTAAAGGGAACAAAAGCTG
GAGCTCGTCTTTGATCAAAACGCAAATCGACGAAAATGTGTCGGACAATATCAAGTCGATGAGCGAAAAA
CTAAAAAGGCTAGAATACGACAATCTCACAGACAGCGTTGAGATATACGGTATTCACGACAGCAGGCTGA
ATAATAAAAAAATTAGAAACTATTATTTAACCCTAGAAAGATAATCATATTGTGACGTACGTTAAAGATA
ATCATGCGTAAAATTGACGCATGTGTTTTATCGATCTGTATATCGAGGTTTATTTATTAATTTGAATAGA
TATTAAGTTTTATTATATTTACACTTACATACTAATAATAAATTCAACAAACAATTTATTTATGTTTATT
TATTTATTAAAAAAAAACAAAAACTCAAAATTTCTTCTATAAAGTAACAAAACTTTTAAACATTCTCTCT
TTTACAAAAATAAACTTATTTTGTACTTTAAAAACAGTCATGTTGTATTATAAAATAAGTAATTAGCTTA
ACTTATACATAATAGAAACAAATTATACTTATTAGACATTGATTATTGACTAGTTATTAATAGTAATCAA
TTACGGGGTCATTAGTTCATAGCCCATATATGGAGTTCCGCGTTACATAACTTACGGTAAATGGCCCGCC
TGGCTGACCGCCCAACGACCCCCGCCCATTGACGTCAATAATGACGTATGTTCCCATAGTAACGCCAATA
GGGACTTTCCATTGACGTCAATGGGTGGACTATTTACGGTAAACTGCCCACTTGGCAGTACATCAAGTGT
ATCATATGCCAAGTACGCCCCCTATTGACGTCAATGACGGTAAATGGCCCGCCTGGCATTATGCCCAGTA
CATGACCTTATGGGACTTTCCTACTTGGCAGTACATCTACGTATTAGTCATCGCTATTACCATGGGTCGA
GGTGAGCCCCACGTTCTGCTTCACTCTCCCCATCTCCCCCCCCTCCCCACCCCCAATTTTGTATTTATTT
ATTTTTTAATTATTTTGTGCAGCGATGGGGGCGGGGGGGGGGGGGGCGCGCGCCAGGCGGGGCGGGGCGG
GGCGAGGGGCGGGGCGGGGCGAGGCGGAGAGGTGCGGCGGCAGCCAATCAGAGCGGCGCGCTCCGAAAGT
TTCCTTTTATGGCGAGGCGGCGGCGGCGGCGGCCCTATAAAAAGCGAAGCGCGCGGCGGGCGGGAGTCGC
TGCGTTGCCTTCGCCCCGTGCCCCGCTCCGCGCCGCCTCGCGCCGCCCGCCCCGGCTCTGACTGACCGCG
TTACTCCCACAGGTGAGCGGGCGGGACGGCCCTTCTCCTCCGGGCTGTAATTAGCGCTTGGTTTAATGAC
GGCTCGTTTCTTTTCTGTGGCTGCGTGAAAGCCTTAAAGGGCTCCGGGAGGGCCCTTTGTGCGGGGGGGA
GCGGCTCGGGGGGTGCGTGCGTGTGTGTGTGCGTGGGGAGCGCCGCGTGCGGCCCGCGCTGCCCGGCGGC
TGTGAGCGCTGCGGGCGCGGCGCGGGGCTTTGTGCGCTCCGCGTGTGCGCGAGGGGAGCGCGGCCGGGGG
CGGTGCCCCGCGGTGCGGGGGGGCTGCGAGGGGAACAAAGGCTGCGTGCGGGGTGTGTGCGTGGGGGGGT
GAGCAGGGGGTGTGGGCGCGGCGGTCGGGCTGTAACCCCCCCCTGCACCCCCCTCCCCGAGTTGCTGAGC
ACGGCCCGGCTTCGGGTGCGGGGCTCCGTGCGGGGCGTGGCGCGGGGCTCGCCGTGCCGGGCGGGGGGTG
GCGGCAGGTGGGGGTGCCGGGCGGGGCGGGGCCGCCTCGGGCCGGGGAGGGCTCGGGGGAGGGGCGCGGC
GGCCCCGGAGCGCCGGCGGCTGTCGAGGCGCGGCGAGCCGCAGCCATTGCCTTTTATGGTAATCGTGCGA
GAGGGCGCAGGGACTTCCTTTGTCCCAAATCTGGCGGAGCCGAAATCTGGGAGGCGCCGCCGCACCCCCT
CTAGCGGGCGCGGGCGAAGCGGTGCGGCGCCGGCAGGAAGGAAATGGGCGGGGAGGGCCTTCGTGCGTCG
CCGCGCCGCCGTCCCCTTCTCCATCTCCAGCCTCGGGGCTGCCGCAGGGGGACGGCTGCCTTCGGGGGGG
ACGGGGCAGGGCGGGGTTCGGCTTCTGGCGTGTGACCGGCGGCTCTAGAGCCTCTGCTAACCATGTTCAT
GCCTTCTTCTTTTTCCTACAGCTCCTGGGCAACGTGCTGGTTATTGTGCTGTCTCATCATTTTGGCAAAG
CTAGCGCTACCGGACTCAGATCTCGCCACCATGGGTTCTCATCATCATCATCATCATGGTATGGCTAGCA
TGACTGGTGGACAGCAAATGGGTCGGGATCTGTACGACGATGACGATAAGGATCTCGCCACCATGGTCGA
CTCATCACGTCGTAAGTGGAATAAGACAGGTCACGCAGTCAGAGCTATAGGTCGGCTGAGCTCACTCGAG
AACGTCTATATCAAGGCCGACAAGCAGAAGAACGGCATCAAGGCGAACTTCCACATCCGCCACAACATCG
AGGACGGCGGCGTGCAGCTCGCCTACCACTACCAGCAGAACACCCCCATCGGCGACGGCCCCGTGCTGCT
GCCCGACAACCACTACCTGAGCGTGCAGTCCAAACTTTCGAAAGACCCCAACGAGAAGCGCGATCACATG
GTCCTGCTGGAGTTCGTGACCGCCGCCGGGATCACTCTCGGCATGGACGAGCTGTACAAGGGCGGTACCG
GAGGGAGCATGGTGAGCAAGGGCGAGGAGCTGTTCACCGGGGTGGTGCCCATCCTGGTCGAGCTGGACGG
CGACGTAAACGGCCACAAGTTCAGCGTGTCCGGCGAGGGTGAGGGCGATGCCACCTACGGCAAGCTGACC
CTGAAGTTCATCTGCACCACCGGCAAGCTGCCCGTGCCCTGGCCCACCCTCGTGACCACCCTGACCTACG
GCGTGCAGTGCTTCAGCCGCTACCCCGACCACATGAAGCAGCACGACTTCTTCAAGTCCGCCATGCCCGA
AGGCTACATCCAGGAGCGCACCATCTTCTTCAAGGACGACGGCAACTACAAGACCCGCGCCGAGGTGAAG
TTCGAGGGCGACACCCTGGTGAACCGCATCGAGCTGAAGGGCATCGACTTCAAGGAGGACGGCAACATCC
TGGGGCACAAGCTGGAGTACAACCTGCCGGACCAACTGACTGAAGAGCAGATCGCAGAATTTAAAGAGGC
TTTCTCCCTATTTGACAAGGACGGGGATGGGACAATAACAACCAAGGAGCTGGGGACGGTGATGCGGTCT
CTGGGGCAGAACCCCACAGAAGCAGAGCTGCAGGACATGATCAATGAAGTAGATGCCGACGGTGACGGCA
CAATCGACTTCCCTGAGTTCCTGACAATGATGGCAAGAAAAATGAAATACAGGGACACGGAAGAAGAAAT
TAGAGAAGCGTTCGGTGTGTTTGATAAGGATGGCAATGGCTACATCAGTGCAGCAGAGCTTCGCCACGTG
ATGACAAACCTTGGAGAGAAGTTAACAGATGAAGAGGTTGATGAAATGATCAGGGAAGCAGACATCGATG
GGGATGGTCAGGTAAACTACGAAGAGTTTGTACAAATGATGACAGCGAAGTGAGCGGCCGCTTCGAAATG
ACCGACCAAGCGACGCCCAACCTGCCATCACGAGATTTCGATTCCACCGCCGCCTTCTATGAAAGGTTGG
GCTTCGGAATCGTTTTCCGGGACGCCGGCTGGATGATCCTCCAGCGCGGGGATCTCATGCTGGAGTTCTT
CGCCCACCCTAGGGGGAGGCTAACTGAAACACGGAAGGAGACAATACCGGAAGGAACCCGCGCTATGACG
GCAATAAAAAGACAGAATAAAACGCACGGTGTTGGGTCGTTTGTTCGGCGCGCCATCGAAGCAGCTCCAG
CCTACACAATCGCTCAAGACGTGTAATGCTTTTATTATATATTAGTCACGATATCTATAACAAGAAAATA
TATATATAATAAGTTATCACGTAAGTAGAACATGAAATAACAATATAATTATCGTATGAGTTAAATCTTA
AAAGTCACGTAAAAGATAATCATGCGTCATTTTGACTCACGCGGTCGTTATAGTTCAAAATCAGTGACAC
TTACCGCATTGACAAGCACGCCTCACGGGAGCTCCAAGCGGCGACTGAGATGTCCTAAATGCACAGCGAC
GGATTCGCGCTATTTAGAAAGAGAGAGCAATATTTCAAGAATGCATGCGTCAATTTTACGCAGACTATCT
TTCTAGGGTTAAAAAAGATTTGCGCTTTACTCGACCTAAACTTTAAACACGTCATAGAATCTTCGTTTGA
CAAAAACCACATTGTGGGGTACCGAGCTCGAATTCATCGATGATATCAGATCTGCCGGTCTCCCTATAGT
GAGTCGTATTAATTTCGATAAGCCAGGTTAACCTGCATTAATGAATCGGCCAACGCGCGGGGAGAGGCGG
TTTGCGTATTGGGCGCTCTTCCGCTTCCTCGCTCACTGACTCGCTGCGCTCGGTCGTTCGGCTGCGGCGA
GCGGTATCAGCTCACTCAAAGGCGGTAATACGGTTATCCACAGAATCAGGGGATAACGCAGGAAAGAACA
TGTGAGCAAAAGGCCAGCAAAAGGCCAGGAACCGTAAAAAGGCCGCGTTGCTGGCGTTTTTCCATAGGCT
CCGCCCCCCTGACGAGCATCACAAAAATCGACGCTCAAGTCAGAGGTGGCGAAACCCGACAGGACTATAA
AGATACCAGGCGTTTCCCCCTGGAAGCTCCCTCGTGCGCTCTCCTGTTCCGACCCTGCCGCTTACCGGAT
ACCTGTCCGCCTTTCTCCCTTCGGGAAGCGTGGCGCTTTCTCATAGCTCACGCTGTAGGTATCTCAGTTC
GGTGTAGGTCGTTCGCTCCAAGCTGGGCTGTGTGCACGAACCCCCCGTTCAGCCCGACCGCTGCGCCTTA
TCCGGTAACTATCGTCTTGAGTCCAACCCGGTAAGACACGACTTATCGCCACTGGCAGCAGCCACTGGTA
ACAGGATTAGCAGAGCGAGGTATGTAGGCGGTGCTACAGAGTTCTTGAAGTGGTGGCCTAACTACGGCTA
CACTAGAAGAACAGTATTTGGTATCTGCGCTCTGCTGAAGCCAGTTACCTTCGGAAAAAGAGTTGGTAGC
TCTTGATCCGGCAAACAAACCACCGCTGGTAGCGGTGGTTTTTTTGTTTGCAAGCAGCAGATTACGCGCA
GAAAAAAAGGATCTCAAGAAGATCCTTTGATCTTTTCTACGGGGTCTGACGCTCAGTGGAACGAAAACTC
ACGTTAAGGGATTTTGGTCATGAGATTATCAAAAAGGATCTTCACCTAGATCCTTTTAAATTAAAAATGA
AGTTTTAAATCAATCTAAAGTATATATGAGTAAACTTGGTCTGACAGTTACCAATGCTTAATCAGTGAGG
CACCTATCTCAGCGATCTGTCTATTTCGTTCATCCATAGTTGCCTGACTCCCCGTCGTGTAGATAACTAC
GATACGGGAGGGCTTACCATCTGGCCCCAGTGCTGCAATGATACCGCGAGACCCACGCTCACCGGCTCCA
GATTTATCAGCAATAAACCAGCCAGCCGGAAGGGCCGAGCGCAGAAGTGGTCCTGCAACTTTATCCGCCT
CCATCCAGTCTATTAATTGTTGCCGGGAAGCTAGAGTAAGTAGTTCGCCAGTTAATAGTTTGCGCAACGT
TGTTGCCATTGCTACAGGCATCGTGGTGTCACGCTCGTCGTTTGGTATGGCTTCATTCAGCTCCGGTTCC
CAACGATCAAGGCGAGTTACATGATCCCCCATGTTGTGCAAAAAAGCGGTTAGCTCCTTCGGTCCTCCGA
TCGTTGTCAGAAGTAAGTTGGCCGCAGTGTTATCACTCATGGTTATGGCAGCACTGCATAATTCTCTTAC
TGTCATGCCATCCGTAAGATGCTTTTCTGTGACTGGTGAGTACTCAACCAAGTCATTCTGAGAATAGTGT
ATGCGGCGACCGAGTTGCTCTTGCCCGGCGTCAATACGGGATAATACCGCGCCACATAGCAGAACTTTAA
AAGTGCTCATCATTGGAAAACGTTCTTCGGGGCGAAAACTCTCAAGGATCTTACCGCTGTTGAGATCCAG
TTCGATGTAACCCACTCGTGCACCCAACTGATCTTCAGCATCTTTTACTTTCACCAGCGTTTCTGGGTGA
GCAAAAACAGGAAGGCAAAATGCCGCAAAAAAGGGAATAAGGGCGACACGGAAATGTTGAATACTCAT
Features (pLannotate 1.2.2; 23 found; start..end, strand, type, name):
      1..105     -  promoter       AmpR promoter: bla
    200..235     +  CDS            rop (fragment): Rop protein, which maintains plasmids at low copy number; rop
    337..388     +  misc_feature   bom (fragment): basis of mobility region from pBR322
    451..469     +  promoter       SP6 promoter: promoter for bacteriophage SP6 RNA polymerase
    483..522     +  CDS            lacI (fragment): lac repressor; lacI; The lac repressor binds to the lac operator to inhibit transcription in E. coli. This inhibition can be relieved by adding lactose or isopropyl-β-D-thiogalactopyranoside (IPTG).
    535..556     +  protein_bind   CAP binding site: CAP binding activates transcription in the presence of cAMP. E. coli catabolite activator protein
    571..601     +  promoter       lac promoter: promoter for the E. coli lac operon
    609..625     +  protein_bind   lac operator: The lac repressor binds to the lac operator to inhibit transcription in E. coli. This inhibition can be relieved by adding lactose or isopropyl-β-D-thiogalactopyranoside (IPTG). lac repressor encoded by lacI
    670..688     +  promoter       T3 promoter: promoter for bacteriophage T3 RNA polymerase
    690..869     +  CDS            FP (fragment): FP25_NPVAC - Experimental evidence at protein level: Swiss-Prot protein existence level 1. From Autographa californica nuclear polyhedrosis virus (AcMNPV).
   1225..1604    +  enhancer       CMV enhancer: human cytomegalovirus immediate early enhancer
   1607..1882    +  promoter       chicken β-actin promoter: No description available
   1883..2891    +  intron         chimeric intron: chimera between introns from chicken β-actin and rabbit β-globin
   2940..2965    +  misc_feature   MCS (fragment): multiple cloning site
   2971..4323    +  CDS            GCaMP6s: improved fluorescent protein-based calcium sensor (Chen et al., 2013)
   4338..4490    +  CDS            ble (fragment): BLE_KLEPN - Experimental evidence at protein level: Swiss-Prot protein existence level 1. Binding protein with a strong affinity to the bleomycin family of antibiotics. Binds to CL990; an antimitotic-antibiotic compound. From Klebsiella pneumoniae.
   4549..4596    +  polyA_signal   HSV TK poly(A) signal: herpes simplex virus thymidine kinase polyadenylation signal (Cole and Stacy, 1985)
   4979..5056    +  CDS            FP (fragment): FP25_NPVAC - Experimental evidence at protein level: Swiss-Prot protein existence level 1. From Autographa californica nuclear polyhedrosis virus (AcMNPV).
   5057..5075    -  misc_feature   MCS (fragment): pUC18/19 multiple cloning site
   5103..5121    -  promoter       T7 promoter: promoter for bacteriophage T7 RNA polymerase
   5143..5196    -  CDS            lacI (fragment): lac repressor; lacI; The lac repressor binds to the lac operator to inhibit transcription in E. coli. This inhibition can be relieved by adding lactose or isopropyl-β-D-thiogalactopyranoside (IPTG).
   5379..5967    -  rep_origin     ori: high-copy-number ColE1/pMB1/pBR322/pUC origin of replication
   6138..6998    -  CDS            AmpR: β-lactamase; bla; confers resistance to ampicillin, carbenicillin, and related antibiotics
