[The description below was written by a language model from this plasmid's Addgene catalogue record and pLannotate feature annotations shown in this document.]
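Description:
pPBC-G6s is a 6,998 bp PiggyBac transposon donor plasmid built on the small Promega cloning vector pSP72, designed for stable expression of the calcium indicator GCaMP6s in mammalian cells. It is propagated in E. coli as a high-copy plasmid through a ColE1/pUC-type origin and is selected with ampicillin via the β-lactamase gene. The backbone's SP6 and T7 phage promoters flank the insert region, and short annotated pieces of lac regulatory sequence, a T3 promoter, rop and bom appear to be cloning remnants rather than functional parts.

The payload, recorded as ITR-CAG-GCaMP6s-ITR, was cloned between SpeI and EcoRI sites. Expression is driven by the CAG promoter, annotated as its three components: the CMV immediate-early enhancer, the chicken β-actin promoter, and a chimeric β-actin/β-globin intron. Together these give strong, broadly active transcription. The GCaMP6s coding sequence follows; it was taken from pGP-CMV-GCaMP6s. Downstream lie a fragment of a bleomycin-resistance gene, presumably carried over from a parental plasmid, and an HSV TK polyadenylation signal. The PiggyBac inverted terminal repeats are not annotated by name. However, two fragments matching the baculovirus FP25 gene bracket the cassette, and these probably mark the flanking sequence that commonly accompanies cloned PiggyBac ends.

The plasmid encodes no transposase, so one must be supplied separately, typically from a helper plasmid. The transposase excises the ITR-flanked cassette and integrates it into the host genome, so expression persists in dividing cells instead of being diluted out as an episome. The associated publication used in utero electroporation to image calcium activity in astrocytes and neurons.
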