Addgene plasmid #62812: pPBC-G6s
Purpose: pPBC-G6s expresses PiggyBac inverted terminal repeat-flanked GCaMP6s under the control of the CAG promoter.
Depositing lab: Karen Wilcox. Depositing organization: University of Utah. Publication: Imaging activity in astrocytes and neurons with genetically encoded calcium indicators following in utero electroporation. Gee JM, Gibbons MB, Taheri M, Palumbos S, Morris SC, Smeal RM, Flynn KF, Economo MN, Cizek CG, Capecchi MR, Tvrdik P, Wilcox KS, White JA. Front Mol Neurosci. 2015 Apr 15;8:10. doi: 10.3389/fnmol.2015.00010. eCollection 2015. PubMed 25926768.
Backbone
  Vector backbone: pSP72
  Backbone manufacturer: Promega Corporation
  Backbone size w/o insert (bp): 2462
  Total vector size (bp): 6998
  Vector type: Mammalian Expression, Bacterial Expression
Growth in bacteria
  Bacterial resistance: Ampicillin, 100 μg/mL
  Growth temperature: 37°C
  Growth strain: DH5alpha
  Copy number: High Copy
Gene/Insert
  Gene/Insert name: ITR-CAG-GCaMP6s-ITR
  Promoter: CAG
  Cloning method: Restriction Enzyme; 5′ cloning site Spe1 (not destroyed); 3′ cloning site EcoR1 (not destroyed)
  Sequencing primers: 5′ ATACGACAATCTCACAGACAGC
Resource information
  A portion of this plasmid was derived from a plasmid made by: GCaMP6s was obtained from pGP-CMV-GCaMP6s (Addgene Plasmid #40753).
Terms and licenses: Academic/Nonprofit Terms; Industry Terms: Not Available to Industry
How to cite: pPBC-G6s was a gift from Karen Wilcox (Addgene plasmid # 62812 ; http://n2t.net/addgene:62812 ; RRID:Addgene_62812)
