>Addgene plasmid #62812 | pPBC-G6s | addgene partial sequence | sequence record 178817 | Addgene Partial NGS Result
GGGGGACGGCTGCCTTCGGGGGGGACGGGGCAGGGCGGGGTTCGGCTTCTGGCGTGTGACCGGCGGCTCT
AGAGCCTCTGCTAACCATGTTCATGCCTTCTTCTTTTTCCTACAGCTCCTGGGCAACGTGCTGGTTATTG
TGCTGTCTCATCATTTTGGCAAAGCTAGCGCTACCGGACTCAGATCTCGCCACCATGGGTTCTCATCATC
ATCATCATCATGGTATGGCTAGCATGACTGGTGGACAGCAAATGGGTCGGGATCTGTACGACGATGACGA
TAAGGATCTCGCCACCATGGTCGACTCATCACGTCGTAAGTGGAATAAGACAGGTCACGCAGTCAGAGCT
ATAGGTCGGCTGAGCTCACTCGAGAACGTCTATATCAAGGCCGACAAGCAGAAGAACGGCATCAAGGCGA
ACTTCCACATCCGCCACAACATCGAGGACGGCGGCGTGCAGCTCGCCTACCACTACCAGCAGAACACCCC
CATCGGCGACGGCCCCGTGCTGCTGCCCGACAACCACTACCTGAGCGTGCAGTCCAAACTTTCGAAAGAC
CCCAACGAGAAGCGCGATCACATGGTCCTGCTGGAGTTCGTGACCGCCGCCGGGATCACTCTCGGCATGG
ACGAGCTGTACAAGGGCGGTACCGGAGGGAGCATGGTGAGCAAGGGCGAGGAGCTGTTCACCGGGGTGGT
GCCCATCCTGGTCGAGCTGGACGGCGACGTAAACGGCCACAAGTTCAGCGTGTCCGGCGAGGGTGAGGGC
GATGCCACCTACGGCAAGCTGACCCTGAAGTTCATCTGCACCACCGGCAAGCTGCCCGTGCCCTGGCCCA
CCCTCGTGACCACCCTGACCTACGGCGTGCAGTGCTTCAGCCGCTACCCCGACCACATGAAGCAGCACGA
CTTCTTCAAGTCCGCCATGCCCGAAGGCTACATCCAGGAGCGCACCATCTTCTTCAAGGACGACGGCAAC
TACAAGACCCGCGCCGAGGTGAAGTTCGAGGGCGACACCCTGGTGAACCGCATCGAGCTGAAGGGCATCG
ACTTCAAGGAGGACGGCAACATCCTGGGGCACAAGCTGGAGTACAACCTGCCGGACCAACTGACTGAAGA
GCAGATCGCAGAATTTAAAGAGGCTTTCTCCCTATTTGACAAGGACGGGGATGGGACAATAACAACCAAG
GAGCTGGGGACGGTGATGCGGTCTCTGGGGCAGAACCCCACAGAAGCAGAGCTGCAGGACATGATCAATG
AAGTAGATGCCGACGGTGACGGCACAATCGACTTCCCTGAGTTCCTGACAATGATGGCAAGAAAAATGAA
ATACAGGGACACGGAAGAAGAAATTAGAGAAGCGTTCGGTGTGTTTGATAAGGATGGCAATGGCTACATC
AGTGCAGCAGAGCTTCGCCACGTGATGACAAACCTTGGAGAGAAGTTAACAGATGAAGAGGTTGATGAAA
TGATCAGGGAAGCAGACATCGATGGGGATGGTCAGGTAAACTACGAAGAGTTTGTACAAATGATGACAGC
GAAGTGAGCGGCCGCTTCGAAATGACCGACCAAGCGACGCCCAACCTGCCATCACGAGATTTCGATTCCA
CCGCCGCCTTCTATGAAAGGTTGGGCTTCGGAATCGTTTTCCGGGACGCCGGCTGGATGATCCTCCAGCG
CGGGGATCTCATGCTGGAGTTCTTCGCCCACCCTAGGGGGAGGCTAACTGAAACACGGAAGGAGACAATA
CCGGAAGGAACCCGCGCTATGACGGCAATAAAAAGACAGAATAAAACGCACGGTGTTGGGTCGTTTGTTC
GGCGCGCCATCGAAGCAGCTCCAGCCTACACAATCGCTCAAGACGTGTAATGCTTTTATTATATATTAGT
CACGATATCTATAACAAGAAAATATATATATAATAAGTTATCACGTAAGTAGAACATGAAATAACAATAT
AATTATCGTATGAGTTAAATCTTAAAAGTCACGTAAAAGATAATCATGCGTCATTTTGACTCACGCGGTC
GTTATAGTTCAAAATCAGTGACACTTACCGCATTGACAAGCACGCCTCACGGGAGCTCCAAGCGGCGACT
GAGATGTCCTAAATGCACAGCGACGGATTCGCGCTATTTAGAAAGAGAGAGCAATATTTCAAGAATGCAT
GCGTCAATTTTACGCAGACTATCTTTCTAGGGTTAAAAAAGATTTGCGCTTTACTCGACCTAAACTTTAA
ACACGTCATAGAATCTTCGTTTGACAAAAACCACATTGTGGGGTACCGAGCTCGAATTCATCGATGATAT
CAGATCTGCCGGTCTCCCTATAGTGAGTCGTATTAATTTCGATAAGCCAGGTTAACCTGCATTAATGAAT
CGGCCAACGCGCGGGGAGAGGCGGTTTGCGTATTGGGCGCTCTTCCGCTTCCTCGCTCACTGACTCGCTG
CGCTCGGTCGTTCGGCTGCGGCGAGCGGTATCAGCTCACTCAAAGGCGGTAATACGGTTATCCACAGAAT
CAGGGGATAACGCAGGAAAGAACATGTGAGCAAAAGGCCAGCAAAAGGCCAGGAACCGTAAAAAGGCCGC
GTTGCTGGCGTTTTTCCATAGGCTCCGCCCCCCTGACGAGCATCACAAAAATCGACGCTCAAGTCAGAGG
TGGCGAAACCCGACAGGACTATAAAGATACCAGGCGTTTCCCCCTGGAAGCTCCCTCGTGCGCTCTCCTG
TTCCGACCCTGCCGCTTACCGGATACCTGTCCGCCTTTCTCCCTTCGGGAAGCGTGGCGCTTTCTCATAG
CTCACGCTGTAGGTATCTCAGTTCGGTGTAGGTCGTTCGCTCCAAGCTGGGCTGTGTGCACGAACCCCCC
GTTCAGCCCGACCGCTGCGCCTTATCCGGTAACTATCGTCTTGAGTCCAACCCGGTAAGACACGACTTAT
CGCCACTGGCAGCAGCCACTGGTAACAGGATTAGCAGAGCGAGGTATGTAGGCGGTGCTACAGAGTTCTT
GAAGTGGTGGCCTAACTACGGCTACACTAGAAGAACAGTATTTGGTATCTGCGCTCTGCTGAAGCCAGTT
ACCTTCGGAAAAAGAGTTGGTAGCTCTTGATCCGGCAAACAAACCACCGCTGGTAGCGGTGGTTTTTTTG
TTTGCAAGCAGCAGATTACGCGCAGAAAAAAAGGATCTCAAGAAGATCCTTTGATCTTTTCTACGGGGTC
TGACGCTCAGTGGAACGAAAACTCACGTTAAGGGATTTTGGTCATGAGATTATCAAAAAGGATCTTCACC
TAGATCCTTTTAAATTAAAAATGAAGTTTTAAATCAATCTAAAGTATATATGAGTAAACTTGGTCTGACA
GTTACCAATGCTTAATCAGTGAGGCACCTATCTCAGCGATCTGTCTATTTCGTTCATCCATAGTTGCCTG
ACTCCCCGTCGTGTAGATAACTACGATACGGGAGGGCTTACCATCTGGCCCCAGTGCTGCAATGATACCG
CGAGACCCACGCTCACCGGCTCCAGATTTATCAGCAATAAACCAGCCAGCCGGAAGGGCCGAGCGCAGAA
GTGGTCCTGCAACTTTATCCGCCTCCATCCAGTCTATTAATTGTTGCCGGGAAGCTAGAGTAAGTAGTTC
GCCAGTTAATAGTTTGCGCAACGTTGTTGCCATTGCTACAGGCATCGTGGTGTCACGCTCGTCGTTTGGT
ATGGCTTCATTCAGCTCCGGTTCCCAACGATCAAGGCGAGTTACATGATCCCCCATGTTGTGCAAAAAAG
CGGTTAGCTCCTTCGGTCCTCCGATCGTTGTCAGAAGTAAGTTGGCCGCAGTGTTATCACTCATGGTTAT
GGCAGCACTGCATAATTCTCTTACTGTCATGCCATCCGTAAGATGCTTTTCTGTGACTGGTGAGTACTCA
ACCAAGTCATTCTGAGAATAGTGTATGCGGCGACCGAGTTGCTCTTGCCCGGCGTCAATACGGGATAATA
CCGCGCCACATAGCAGAACTTTAAAAGTGCTCATCATTGGAAAACGTTCTTCGGGGCGAAAACTCTCAAG
GATCTTACCGCTGTTGAGATCCAGTTCGATGTAACCCACTCGTGCACCCAACTGATCTTCAGCATCTTTT
ACTTTCACCAGCGTTTCTGGGTGAGCAAAAACAGGAAGGCAAAATGCCGCAAAAAAGGGAATAAGGGCGA
CACGGAAATGTTGAATACTCATACTCTTCCTTTTTCAATATTATTGAAGCATTTATCAGGGTTATTGTCT
CATGAGCGGATACATATTTGAATGTATTTAGAAAAATAAACAAATAGGGGTTCCGCGCACATTTCCCCGA
AAAGTGCCACCTGACGTCTAAGAAACCATTATTATCATGACATTAACCTATAAAAATAGGCGTATCACGA
GGCCCTTTCGTCTCGCGCGTTTCGGTGATGACGGTGAAAACCTCTGACACATGCAGCTCCCGGAGACGGT
CACAGCTTGTCTGTAAGCGGATGCCGGGAGCAGACAAGCCCGTCAGGGCGCGTCAGCGGGTGTTGGCGGG
TGTCGGGGCTGGCTTAACTATGCGGCATCAGAGCAGATTGTACTGAGAGTGCACCATATGGACATATTGT
CGTTAGAACGCGGCTACAATTAATACATAACCTTATGTATCATACACATACGATTTAGGTGACACTATAG
AACTCGACCTCGAGGCTGGCACGACAGGTTTCCCGACTGGAAAGCGGGCAGTGAGCGCAACGCAATTAAT
GTGAGTTAGCTCACTCATTAGGCACCCCAGGCTTTACACTTTATGCTTCCGGCTCGTATGTTGTGTGGAA
TTGTGAGCGGATAACAATTTCACACAGGAAACAGCTATGACCATGATTACGCCAAGCTCGAAATTAACCC
TCACTAAAGGGAACAAAAGCTGGAGCTCGTCTTTGATCAAAACGCAAATCGACGAAAATGTGTCGGACAA
TATCAAGTCGATGAGCGAAAAACTAAAAAGGCTAGAATACGACAATCTCACAGACAGCGTTGAGATATAC
GGTATTCACGACAGCAGGCTGAATAATAAAAAAATTAGAAACTATTATTTAACCCTAGAAAGATAATCAT
ATTGTGACGTACGTTAAAGATAATCATGCGTAAAATTGACGCATGTGTTTTATCGATCTGTATATCGAGG
TTTATTTATTAATTTGAATAGATATTAAGTTTTATTATATTTACACTTACATACTAATAATAAATTCAAC
AAACAATTTATTTATGTTTATTTATTTATTAAAAAAAAACAAAAACTCAAAATTTCTTCTATAAAGTAAC
AAAACTTTTAAACATTCTCTCTTTTACAAAAATAAACTTATTTTGTACTTTAAAAACAGTCATGTTGTAT
TATAAAATAAGTAATTAGCTTAACTTATACATAATAGAAACAAATTATACTTATTAGACATTGATTATTG
ACTAGTTATTAATAGTAATCAATTACGGGGTCATTAGTTCATAGCCCATATATGGAGTTCCGCGTTACAT
AACTTACGGTAAATGGCCCGCCTGGCTGACCGCCCAACGACCCCCGCCCATTGACGTCAATAATGACGTA
TGTTCCCATAGTAACGCCAATAGGGACTTTCCATTGACGTCAATGGGTGGA
